Addgene plasmid #30187: pGEX-MK2
Depositing lab: Bruce Tempel. Depositing organization: University of Washington.
Backbone
  Vector backbone: pGEX-KG
  Backbone manufacturer: Amersham
  Backbone size w/o insert (bp): 3200
  Vector type: Bacterial Expression
Growth in bacteria
  Bacterial resistance: Ampicillin, 100 μg/mL
  Growth temperature: 37°C
  Growth strain: DH5alpha
  Copy number: High Copy
Gene/Insert
  Gene/Insert name: MK2 (alt names: Kcna2; kv1.2)
  Species: M. musculus (mouse)
  Insert size (bp): 2300
  GenBank ID: NM_008417
  Entrez Gene: Kcna2 (a.k.a. Akr6a4, Gm10672, Kca1-2, Kv1.2, Mk-2)
  Cloning method: Restriction Enzyme; 5′ cloning site BglII (destroyed during cloning); 3′ cloning site XbaI (destroyed during cloning)
  Sequencing primers: 5′ T3; 3′ T7
Terms and licenses: Academic/Nonprofit Terms; Industry Terms: Not Available to Industry
How to cite: pGEX-MK2 was a gift from Bruce Tempel (Addgene plasmid # 30187 ; http://n2t.net/addgene:30187 ; RRID:Addgene_30187)
