[The description below was written by a language model from this plasmid's Addgene catalogue record.]
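Description:
pGEX-MK2 is a bacterial expression plasmid built on the pGEX-KG backbone, carrying a mouse Kcna2 insert (also known as MK2 or Kv1.2), which encodes a Shaker-related voltage-gated potassium channel alpha subunit. The record lists a backbone of about 3.2 kb and an insert of about 2.3 kb. The insert was placed by restriction cloning between BglII and XbaI sites, both of which were destroyed in the process, so these enzymes cannot be used to release the fragment. The plasmid is maintained at high copy in standard E. coli cloning strains under ampicillin selection.

No feature table accompanies the entry, so the promoter, tag and reading-frame details are not explicitly recorded. In general, pGEX-family vectors use an IPTG-inducible tac promoter with a lacI repressor gene to drive expression of an N-terminal glutathione S-transferase (GST) fusion, and pGEX-KG adds a glycine-rich linker after a thrombin cleavage site to improve removal of the GST moiety. If the insert is in frame, the expected product would be a GST–Kv1.2 fusion purifiable on glutathione resin. The record does not confirm this, nor does it say whether the 2.3 kb insert is only coding sequence or also includes untranslated regions. The listed T3 and T7 sequencing primers are not typical of pGEX vectors, which may mean flanking sequence was carried over from an earlier cloning vector, although this is not stated. The intended use is likewise not given; constructs of this type commonly serve to produce recombinant protein for antibody generation, binding assays or biochemical studies.
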