>Addgene plasmid #30187 | pGEX-MK2 | addgene partial sequence | sequence record 36130 | T7 5'-TAATACGACTCACTATAGGG-3'
TAGTGGATCCCCCGGGCTGCAGAGAAAAAGCAGAATGCAGCATTTTTCCGTTACGAAACATAAGCCTCCG
GAGCATCTAGTTGGCAACTGCAATTCACAAACCCCAGCCTGTGACACAGAAAGTAGTTCCAACACACAGG
ACTGTGTGTTCTTCTCAACACAAAACCGAGAATGACCTTTGAGTAGTCACCAGACTTTAGAACTAAGCCA
CAATGGTATGTTCCTCTGTGAAGGGGCAGATGGGCTGAAATAGGGTGGTAGGGGTGGGGTGGAGGGAATG
CACCTCCCAGGTGTGCTCATGTTTAGGTAGGAAGATAGGATAGTGTTGCTATGGTAGGTTGTGTGTGGGT
GTGAGGGGGCTGCATTGTGCCTTTCTGAGATGCTGGCTCCATGGGTGACTCTCCTCTTTGGAAACCTGTA
AGTCGGTGATGAAGATTTCATGAAAGCCATGATAAATATTCTGTGTTCTAAATCAAAAATCAAAAGATCA
AAAGTCACTTGCACGAACTATTGCTTTCCATGCAGAACCAGATGCTGTAGAACACTGTAGAACACTGACT
ACAATGCAGGCTATTATGCAACATCTGCATCAGTCCTGTTGAGCTGTGAGTACATTAGTAGGCTTCAATC
AGACATCAGTTAACATTTTGGTAATATTCACATAGTTTGTGTTAGCCAAGGTACAGTTGGCTGTTTTTAA
GTTCTCCTCTCTAAAGTCCTCATTGCTGTTGTTAACTCCCTCCTGTATCTCCATGTAATCAGACTTACTT
ATGGTAGAGGCACTTCTACTTTTCTTTAGGTCAGGGGAGGACGGGATCTTTGGACAGCTTGTCACTTGCA
AGTACTGGGCCTGCTCCTCTCCCTCTGTCTCCCGGTGGTAGAAGTAGTTGAAATTAGACACTATGAC
